Addgene plasmid #227229: R152C USP7 TRAF
Purpose: Expresses human TRAF-like domain of USP7 with a N-terminal cleavable 6His tag in E. coli
Depositing lab: Irina Bezsonova. Publication: Mechanisms of USP7/MAGEL2 Complex Assembly and Its Mutational Disruption in Neurodevelopmental Diseases. Korchak EJ, Soriano GA, Semenova I, Hao B, Stepihar D, Bayat T, Tacer KF, Bezsonova I. bioRxiv [Preprint]. 2026 Apr 28:2026.04.24.720667. doi: 10.64898/2026.04.24.720667. PubMed 42094436.
Backbone
  Vector backbone: pET28b
  Backbone manufacturer: Novagen, 69865-6
  Backbone size w/o insert (bp): 5368
  Vector type: Bacterial Expression
Growth in bacteria
  Bacterial resistance: Kanamycin, 50 μg/mL
  Growth temperature: 37°C
  Growth strain: DH5alpha
  Copy number: Low Copy
Gene/Insert
  Gene/Insert name: USP7 (Ubiquitin carboxyl-terminal hydrolase 7) (alt name: HAUSP)
  Species: H. sapiens (human)
  Insert size (bp): 432
  Mutation: R152C; aa 62-205
  Entrez Gene: USP7 (a.k.a. C16DELp13.2, DEL16P13.2, HAFOUS, HAUSP, TEF1)
  Promoter: T7-promoter
  Tag / fusion protein: 6His (N terminal on insert)
  Cloning method: Gene Synthesis
  Sequencing primers: 5′ T7; 3′ T7-term
Terms and licenses: Academic/Nonprofit Terms; Industry Terms: Not Available to Industry
Depositor comments: TRAF-like domain of USP7 Hao-Fountain patient mutation R152C
How to cite: R152C USP7 TRAF was a gift from Irina Bezsonova (Addgene plasmid # 227229 ; http://n2t.net/addgene:227229 ; RRID:Addgene_227229)
