[The description below was written by a language model from this plasmid's Addgene catalogue record and pLannotate feature annotations shown in this document.]
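Description:
R152C USP7 TRAF is a bacterial expression plasmid built on the pET28b backbone for producing a mutant fragment of human USP7 (also called HAUSP) in E. coli. It replicates from a ColE1/pBR322-type origin accompanied by the bom region and the rop gene, consistent with the low copy number listed in the record, and is selected with kanamycin through an aminoglycoside phosphotransferase (KanR) gene. An f1 phage origin is also present, and the short tetracycline-resistance and AmpR promoter matches in the annotation appear to be backbone remnants rather than functional markers.

The 432 bp synthesized insert encodes residues 62–205 of USP7, the TRAF-like domain, carrying the R152C substitution that the depositor describes as a Hao-Fountain syndrome patient mutation. Expression is driven by a T7 promoter followed by a lac operator and the T7 gene 10 ribosome binding site, with the plasmid-borne lacI gene supplying repressor. Transcription therefore depends on a host providing T7 RNA polymerase and is inducible with IPTG, and it ends at the T7 terminator. Upstream of the insert, the annotation shows a histidine tag region, a thrombin site and a partial match to a TEV protease site, fitting the recorded N-terminal cleavable 6His tag. A His-tag sequence from the vector also lies downstream of the insert, but the record lists only the N-terminal tag, so this one is presumably not translated. The construct is suited to affinity purification of the mutant domain, and the associated publication title points to studies of USP7/MAGEL2 complex assembly and its disruption by neurodevelopmental disease mutations.
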