Features (pLannotate 1.2.2; 22 found; start..end, strand, type, name):
      1..589     +  rep_origin     ori: high-copy-number ColE1/pMB1/pBR322/pUC origin of replication
    775..914     -  misc_feature   bom: basis of mobility region from pBR322
   1016..1207    -  CDS            rop: Rop protein, which maintains plasmids at low copy number; rop
   1224..1604    +  CDS            YPB1_ECOLX: Protein predicted: Swiss-Prot protein existence level 4. From Escherichia coli.
   1676..1967    -  CDS            TcR (fragment): tetracycline efflux protein; tet; confers resistance to tetracycline
   1982..2003    -  protein_bind   CAP binding site: CAP binding activates transcription in the presence of cAMP. E. coli catabolite activator protein
   2016..3098    -  CDS            lacI: lac repressor; lacI; The lac repressor binds to the lac operator to inhibit transcription in E. coli. This inhibition can be relieved by adding lactose or isopropyl-β-D-thiogalactopyranoside (IPTG).
   3099..3176    -  promoter       lacI promoter: lacI
   3184..3463    -  CDS            TcR (fragment): tetracycline efflux protein; tet; confers resistance to tetracycline
   3485..3503    +  promoter       T7 promoter: promoter for bacteriophage T7 RNA polymerase
   3504..3528    +  protein_bind   lac operator: The lac repressor binds to the lac operator to inhibit transcription in E. coli. This inhibition can be relieved by adding lactose or isopropyl-β-D-thiogalactopyranoside (IPTG). lac repressor encoded by lacI
   3543..3565    +  RBS            RBS: efficient ribosome binding site from bacteriophage T7 gene 10 (Olins and Rangwala, 1989)
   3584..3600    +  CDS            capTEV™ (fragment): composite tag for in vivo biotinylation, TEV protease cleavage, and 6xHis tagging
   3611..3628    +  CDS            thrombin site: thrombin recognition and cleavage site
   3641..3660    +  CDS            TEV site (fragment): tobacco etch virus (TEV) protease recognition and cleavage site
   3662..4093    +  CDS            USP7 (fragment): UBP7_HUMAN - Also known as HAUSP. Experimental evidence at protein level: Swiss-Prot protein existence level 1. (Microbial infection) Contributes to the overall stabilization and trans-activation capability of the herpesvirus 1 trans-acting transcriptional protein ICP0/VMW110 during HSV-1 infection. From Homo sapiens (Human).
   4143..4160    +  CDS            9xHis (fragment): 9xHis affinity tag
   4170..4219    +  CDS            SET1 (fragment): solubility-enhancement tag derived from T7 phage gene 10B
   4227..4274    +  terminator     T7 terminator: transcription terminator for bacteriophage T7 RNA polymerase
   4311..4739    +  rep_origin     f1 ori (sequence partly withheld): f1 bacteriophage origin of replication; arrow indicates direction of (+) strand synthesis
   4792..4849    +  promoter       AmpR promoter (fragment): bla
   4858..5673    -  CDS            KanR: aminoglycoside phosphotransferase; aph(3')-Ia; confers resistance to kanamycin in bacteria or G418 (Geneticin®) in eukaryotes
>Addgene plasmid #227229 | R152C USP7 TRAF | addgene full sequence | sequence record 452330 | Addgene NGS Result
TTGAGATCCTTTTTTTCTGCGCGTAATCTGCTGCTTGCAAACAAAAAAACCACCGCTACCAGCGGTGGTT
TGTTTGCCGGATCAAGAGCTACCAACTCTTTTTCCGAAGGTAACTGGCTTCAGCAGAGCGCAGATACCAA
ATACTGTCCTTCTAGTGTAGCCGTAGTTAGGCCACCACTTCAAGAACTCTGTAGCACCGCCTACATACCT
CGCTCTGCTAATCCTGTTACCAGTGGCTGCTGCCAGTGGCGATAAGTCGTGTCTTACCGGGTTGGACTCA
AGACGATAGTTACCGGATAAGGCGCAGCGGTCGGGCTGAACGGGGGGTTCGTGCACACAGCCCAGCTTGG
AGCGAACGACCTACACCGAACTGAGATACCTACAGCGTGAGCTATGAGAAAGCGCCACGCTTCCCGAAGG
GAGAAAGGCGGACAGGTATCCGGTAAGCGGCAGGGTCGGAACAGGAGAGCGCACGAGGGAGCTTCCAGGG
GGAAACGCCTGGTATCTTTATAGTCCTGTCGGGTTTCGCCACCTCTGACTTGAGCGTCGATTTTTGTGAT
GCTCGTCAGGGGGGCGGAGCCTATGGAAAAACGCCAGCAACGCGGCCTTTTTACGGTTCCTGGCCTTTTG
CTGGCCTTTTGCTCACATGTTCTTTCCTGCGTTATCCCCTGATTCTGTGGATAACCGTATTACCGCCTTT
GAGTGAGCTGATACCGCTCGCCGCAGCCGAACGACCGAGCGCAGCGAGTCAGTGAGCGAGGAAGCGGAAG
AGCGCCTGATGCGGTATTTTCTCCTTACGCATCTGTGCGGTATTTCACACCGCAATGGTGCACTCTCAGT
ACAATCTGCTCTGATGCCGCATAGTTAAGCCAGTATACACTCCGCTATCGCTACGTGACTGGGTCATGGC
TGCGCCCCGACACCCGCCAACACCCGCTGACGCGCCCTGACGGGCTTGTCTGCTCCCGGCATCCGCTTAC
AGACAAGCTGTGACCGTCTCCGGGAGCTGCATGTGTCAGAGGTTTTCACCGTCATCACCGAAACGCGCGA
GGCAGCTGCGGTAAAGCTCATCAGCGTGGTCGTGAAGCGATTCACAGATGTCTGCCTGTTCATCCGCGTC
CAGCTCGTTGAGTTTCTCCAGAAGCGTTAATGTCTGGCTTCTGATAAAGCGGGCCATGTTAAGGGCGGTT
TTTTCCTGTTTGGTCACTGATGCCTCCGTGTAAGGGGGATTTCTGTTCATGGGGGTAATGATACCGATGA
AACGAGAGAGGATGCTCACGATACGGGTTACTGATGATGAACATGCCCGGTTACTGGAACGTTGTGAGGG
TAAACAACTGGCGGTATGGATGCGGCGGGACCAGAGAAAAATCACTCAGGGTCAATGCCAGCGCTTCGTT
AATACAGATGTAGGTGTTCCACAGGGTAGCCAGCAGCATCCTGCGATGCAGATCCGGAACATAATGGTGC
AGGGCGCTGACTTCCGCGTTTCCAGACTTTACGAAACACGGAAACCGAAGACCATTCATGTTGTTGCTCA
GGTCGCAGACGTTTTGCAGCAGCAGTCGCTTCACGTTCGCTCGCGTATCGGTGATTCATTCTGCTAACCA
GTAAGGCAACCCCGCCAGCCTAGCCGGGTCCTCAACGACAGGAGCACGATCATGCGCACCCGTGGGGCCG
CCATGCCGGCGATAATGGCCTGCTTCTCGCCGAAACGTTTGGTGGCGGGACCAGTGACGAAGGCTTGAGC
GAGGGCGTGCAAGATTCCGAATACCGCAAGCGACAGGCCGATCATCGTCGCGCTCCAGCGAAAGCGGTCC
TCGCCGAAAATGACCCAGAGCGCTGCCGGCACCTGTCCTACGAGTTGCATGATAAAGAAGACAGTCATAA
GTGCGGCGACGATAGTCATGCCCCGCGCCCACCGGAAGGAGCTGACTGGGTTGAAGGCTCTCAAGGGCAT
CGGTCGAGATCCCGGTGCCTAATGAGTGAGCTAACTTACATTAATTGCGTTGCGCTCACTGCCCGCTTTC
CAGTCGGGAAACCTGTCGTGCCAGCTGCATTAATGAATCGGCCAACGCGCGGGGAGAGGCGGTTTGCGTA
TTGGGCGCCAGGGTGGTTTTTCTTTTCACCAGTGAGACGGGCAACAGCTGATTGCCCTTCACCGCCTGGC
CCTGAGAGAGTTGCAGCAAGCGGTCCACGCTGGTTTGCCCCAGCAGGCGAAAATCCTGTTTGATGGTGGT
TAACGGCGGGATATAACATGAGCTGTCTTCGGTATCGTCGTATCCCACTACCGAGATATCCGCACCAACG
CGCAGCCCGGACTCGGTAATGGCGCGCATTGCGCCCAGCGCCATCTGATCGTTGGCAACCAGCATCGCAG
TGGGAACGATGCCCTCATTCAGCATTTGCATGGTTTGTTGAAAACCGGACATGGCACTCCAGTCGCCTTC
CCGTTCCGCTATCGGCTGAATTTGATTGCGAGTGAGATATTTATGCCAGCCAGCCAGACGCAGACGCGCC
GAGACAGAACTTAATGGGCCCGCTAACAGCGCGATTTGCTGGTGACCCAATGCGACCAGATGCTCCACGC
CCAGTCGCGTACCGTCTTCATGGGAGAAAATAATACTGTTGATGGGTGTCTGGTCAGAGACATCAAGAAA
TAACGCCGGAACATTAGTGCAGGCAGCTTCCACAGCAATGGCATCCTGGTCATCCAGCGGATAGTTAATG
ATCAGCCCACTGACGCGTTGCGCGAGAAGATTGTGCACCGCCGCTTTACAGGCTTCGACGCCGCTTCGTT
CTACCATCGACACCACCACGCTGGCACCCAGTTGATCGGCGCGAGATTTAATCGCCGCGACAATTTGCGA
CGGCGCGTGCAGGGCCAGACTGGAGGTGGCAACGCCAATCAGCAACGACTGTTTGCCCGCCAGTTGTTGT
GCCACGCGGTTGGGAATGTAATTCAGCTCCGCCATCGCCGCTTCCACTTTTTCCCGCGTTTTCGCAGAAA
CGTGGCTGGCCTGGTTCACCACGCGGGAAACGGTCTGATAAGAGACACCGGCATACTCTGCGACATCGTA
TAACGTTACTGGTTTCACATTCACCACCCTGAATTGACTCTCTTCCGGGCGCTATCATGCCATACCGCGA
AAGGTTTTGCGCCATTCGATGGTGTCCGGGATCTCGACGCTCTCCCTTATGCGACTCCTGCATTAGGAAG
CAGCCCAGTAGTAGGTTGAGGCCGTTGAGCACCGCCGCCGCAAGGAATGGTGCATGCAAGGAGATGGCGC
CCAACAGTCCCCCGGCCACGGGGCCTGCCACCATACCCACGCCGAAACAAGCGCTCATGAGCCCGAAGTG
GCGAGCCCGATCTTCCCCATCGGTGATGTCGGCGATATAGGCGCCAGCAACCGCACCTGTGGCGCCGGTG
ATGCCGGCCACGATGCGTCCGGCGTAGAGGATCGAGATCTCGATCCCGCGAAATTAATACGACTCACTAT
AGGGGAATTGTGAGCGGATAACAATTCCCCTCTAGAAATAATTTTGTTTAACTTTAAGAAGGAGATATAC
CATGGGCAGCAGCCATCATCATCATCATCACAGCAGCGGCCTGGTGCCGCGCGGCAGCCATATGGGATCC
GAAAACCTGTATTTTCAGGGTGATACCTCGTGGCGCAGCGAAGCAACCTTTCAATTTACCGTGGAACGCT
TTAGCCGTCTGTCCGAATCTGTCCTGTCACCGCCGTGCTTTGTCCGTAACCTGCCGTGGAAAATTATGGT
GATGCCGCGTTTCTATCCGGACCGTCCGCATCAGAAGTCCGTGGGCTTTTTCCTGCAATGCAACGCGGAA
AGCGATTCTACCAGTTGGTCCTGTCACGCGCAGGCCGTTCTGAAAATTATCAATTACCGCGATGACGAAA
AGTCATTTTCGTGTCGCATTAGCCACCTGTTTTTCCACAAAGAAAACGACTGGGGCTTTAGCAATTTCAT
GGCGTGGTCTGAAGTTACCGATCCGGAAAAAGGTTTCATCGATGACGATAAGGTCACGTTTGAAGTGTTC
GTTCAAGCAGATGCTCCGCATGGTGTCGCCTGGTAACTCGAGGAATTCGAGCTCCGTCGACAAGCTTGCG
GCCGCACTCGAGCACCACCACCACCACCACTGAGATCCGGCTGCTAACAAAGCCCGAAAGGAAGCTGAGT
TGGCTGCTGCCACCGCTGAGCAATAACTAGCATAACCCCTTGGGGCCTCTAAACGGGTCTTGAGGGGTTT
TTTGCTGAAAGGAGGAACTATATCCGGATTGGCGAATGGG
[124 nt withheld, positions 4311-4434]
C
[91 nt withheld, positions 4436-4526]
A
[49 nt withheld, positions 4528-4576]
CCTTTGACGTTGGAGTCCACGTTCTTT
[37 nt withheld, positions 4604-4640]
ACCCTATCTCGGTCTATTCTTTTGATTTATAAGGGATTTTGCCGATTTCGGCCTATTGGTTAAAAAATGA
GCTGATTTAACAAAAATTTAACGCGAATTTTAACAAAATATTAACGCTTACAATTTAGGTGGCACTTTTC
GGGGAAATGTGCGCGGAACCCCTATTTGTTTATTTTTCTAAATACATTCAAATATGTATCCGCTCATGAA
TTAATTCTTAGAAAAACTCATCGAGCATCAAATGAAACTGCAATTTATTCATATCAGGATTATCAATACC
ATATTTTTGAAAAAGCCGTTTCTGTAATGAAGGAGAAAACTCACCGAGGCAGTTCCATAGGATGGCAAGA
TCCTGGTATCGGTCTGCGATTCCGACTCGTCCAACATCAATACAACCTATTAATTTCCCCTCGTCAAAAA
TAAGGTTATCAAGTGAGAAATCACCATGAGTGACGACTGAATCCGGTGAGAATGGCAAAAGTTTATGCAT
TTCTTTCCAGACTTGTTCAACAGGCCAGCCATTACGCTCGTCATCAAAATCACTCGCATCAACCAAACCG
TTATTCATTCGTGATTGCGCCTGAGCGAGACGAAATACGCGATCGCTGTTAAAAGGACAATTACAAACAG
GAATCGAATGCAACCGGCGCAGGAACACTGCCAGCGCATCAACAATATTTTCACCTGAATCAGGATATTC
TTCTAATACCTGGAATGCTGTTTTCCCGGGGATCGCAGTGGTGAGTAACCATGCATCATCAGGAGTACGG
ATAAAATGCTTGATGGTCGGAAGAGGCATAAATTCCGTCAGCCAGTTTAGTCTGACCATCTCATCTGTAA
CATCATTGGCAACGCTACCTTTGCCATGTTTCAGAAACAACTCTGGCGCATCGGGCTTCCCATACAATCG
ATAGATTGTCGCACCTGATTGCCCGACATTATCGCGAGCCCATTTATACCCATATAAATCAGCATCCATG
TTGGAATTTAATCGCGGCCTAGAGCAAGACGTTTCCCGTTGAATATGGCTCATAACACCCCTTGTATTAC
TGTTTATGTAAGCAGACAGTTTTATTGTTCATGACCAAAATCCCTTAACGTGAGTTTTCGTTCCACTGAG
CGTCAGACCCCGTAGAAAAGATCAAAGGATCTTC
